>Addgene plasmid #85697 | pAc-GFP-dSUMOdeltaC | addgene partial sequence | sequence record 167943 | EGFP-C 5'-CATGGTCCTGCTGGAGTTCGTG-3'
CTCGGCATGGACGAGCTGTACAAGGGCGGTGGAAGATCTTCTGACGAAAAGAAGGGAGGTGAGACCGAGC
ACATCAACCTGAAGGTCCTCGGCCAGGACAACGCCGTCGTCCAGTTCAAGATCAAGAAGCACACACCCTT
GAGGAAGCTGATGAACGCCTACTGCGACCGTGCCGGACTCTCCATGCAGGTGGTGCGCTTCCGTTTCGAC
GGACAGCCCATCAACGAGAACGACACTCCGACCTCGCTGGAGATGGAGGAGGGCGACACCATCGAGGTTT
ACCAGCAGCAGACTTAACTCGAGCCTCTAGAGGGCCCTTCGAAGGTAAGCCTATCCCTAACCCTCTCCTC
GGTCTCGATTCTACGCGTACCGGTCATCATCACCATCACCATTGAGTTTAAACCCGCTGATCAGCCTCGA
CTGTGCCTTCTAAGGCCTGAGCTCGCTGATCAGCCTCGATCGAGGATCCAGACATGATAAGATACATTGA
TGAGTTTGGACAAACCACAACTAGAATGCAGTGAAAAAAATGCTTTATTTGTGAAATTTGTGATGCTATT
GCTTTATTTGTAACCATTATAAGCTGCAATAAACAAGTTAACAACAACAATTGCATTCATTTTATGTTTC
AGGTTCAGGGGGAGGTGTGGGAGGTTTTTTAAAGCAAGTAAAACCTCTACAAATGTGGTATGGCTGATTA
TGATCAGTCGACCGATGCCCTTGAGAGCCTTCAACCCAGTCAGCTCCTTCCGGTGGGCGCGGGGCATGAC
TATCGTCGCCGCACTTATGACTGTCTTCTTTATCATGCAACTCGTAGGACAGGTGCCGGCAGCGCTCTGG
GTCATTTTCGGCGAGGACCGCTTTCGCTGGAGCGCGACGATGATCGGC
