>Addgene plasmid #85697 | pAc-GFP-dSUMOdeltaC | addgene partial sequence | sequence record 167944 | EBV-rev 5'-GTGGTTTGTCCAAACTCATC-3'
CTCGATCGAGGCTGATCAGCGAGCTCAGGCCTTAGAAGGCACAGTCGAGGCTGATCAGCGGGTTTAAACT
CAATGGTGATGGTGATGATGACCGGTACGCGTAGAATCGAGACCGAGGAGAGGGTTAGGGATAGGCTTAC
CTTCGAAGGGCCCTCTAGAGGCTCGAGTTAAGTCTGCTGCTGGTAAACCTCGATGGTGTCGCCCTCCTCC
ATCTCCAGCGAGGTCGGAGTGTCGTTCTCGTTGATGGGCTGTCCGTCGAAACGGAAGCGCACCACCTGCA
TGGAGAGTCCGGCACGGTCGCAGTAGGCGTTCATCAGCTTCCTCAAGGGTGTGTGCTTCTTGATCTTGAA
CTGGACGACGGCGTTGTCCTGGCCGAGGACCTTCAGGTTGATGTGCTCGGTCTCACCTCCCTTCTTTTCG
TCAGAAGATCTTCCACCGCCCTTGTACAGCTCGTCCATGCCGAGAGTGATCCCGGCGGCGGTCACGAACT
CCAGCAGGACCATGTGATCGCGCTTCTCGTTGGGGTCTTTGCTCAGGGCGGACTGGGTGCTCAGGTAGTG
GTTGTCGGGCAGCAGCACGGGGCCGTCGCCGATGGGGGTGTTCTGCTGGTAGTGGTCGGCGAGCTGCACG
CTGCCGTCCTCGATGTTGTGGCGGATCTTGAAGTTCACCTTGATGCCGTTCTTCTGCTTGTCGGCCATGA
TATAGACGTTGTGGCTGTTGTAGTTGTACTCCAGCTTGTGCCCCAGGATGTTGCCGTCCTCCTTGAAGTC
GATGCCCTTCAGCTCGATGCGGTTCACCAGGGTGTCGCCCTCGAACTTCACCTCGGCGCGGGTCTTGTAG
TTGCCGTCGTCCTTGA
