[The description below was written by a language model from this plasmid's Addgene catalogue record.]
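Description:
pAc-GFP-dSUMOdeltaC is an insect expression plasmid built on the commercial pAc5.1/V5-His A backbone (about 5.4 kb without insert) and intended for transfection into Drosophila cultured cells. It is propagated in E. coli under ampicillin selection. The record gives no feature table, so the bacterial origin, polyadenylation signal and other backbone elements are not itemised, and the copy number is listed as unknown.

The payload is the Drosophila melanogaster SUMO gene (CG4494, also known as smt3 or dSUMO) fused at its N terminus to GFP and driven by the Ac5 promoter, the Drosophila actin 5C promoter that gives strong constitutive expression in fly cell lines. The SUMO coding sequence carries a C-terminal truncation that removes the glycine residues required for covalent attachment to substrate lysines, so the encoded protein cannot be conjugated to targets. The insert was cloned by restriction digestion between an EcoRV site, destroyed in the process, and an XbaI site that remains intact. The backbone name refers to C-terminal V5 and His tags, but the record does not state whether these are in frame with or expressed from this insert; only the GFP tag is listed.

The construct serves to express a fluorescent, non-conjugatable SUMO in Drosophila cells, which is most naturally used as a negative control alongside a conjugation-competent GFP-SUMO to distinguish effects or localisation patterns that depend on covalent SUMOylation from those that do not. The associated work concerned SUMO modification of Drosophila p53 and its influence on transactivation and pro-apoptotic activity.
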