Addgene plasmid #85697: pAc-GFP-dSUMOdeltaC
Purpose: expression of GFP-SUMO1 delta C in Drosophila cells
Depositing lab: Licio Collavin & Giannino Del Sal. Depositing organization: Universita degli Studi di Trieste. Publication: Modification of Drosophila p53 by SUMO modulates its transactivation and pro-apoptotic functions. Mauri F, McNamee LM, Lunardi A, Chiacchiera F, Del Sal G, Brodsky MH, Collavin L. J Biol Chem. 2008 Jul 25. 283(30):20848-56. 10.1074/jbc.M710186200 PubMed 18492669.
Backbone
  Vector backbone: pAc5.1/V5 HIS A
  Backbone manufacturer: ThermoFisher
  Backbone size w/o insert (bp): 5400
  Vector type: Insect Expression
Growth in bacteria
  Bacterial resistance: Ampicillin, 100 μg/mL
  Growth temperature: 37°C
  Growth strain: DH5alpha
  Copy number: Unknown
Gene/Insert
  Gene/Insert name: SUMO (alt names: CG4494 gene product from transcript CG4494-RA; SUMO-1; dSUMO)
  Species: D. melanogaster (fly)
  Mutation: non-conjugatable SUMO, lacking the C-terminal glycines necessary for attachment to substrates
  Entrez Gene: Sumo (a.k.a. Dmel_CG4494, CG4494, Dm0342, DmSUMO-1, DmSmt3, Dmel\CG4494, Dmsmt3, SMT3, SUMO, Smt3, anon-EST:Posey240, dSUMO, dSmt3, dsmt3, l(2)04493, l(2)SH0182, l(2)SH2 0182, smt3, sumo)
  Promoter: pAc5
  Tag / fusion protein: GFP (N terminal on insert)
  Cloning method: Restriction Enzyme; 5′ cloning site EcoRV (destroyed during cloning); 3′ cloning site XbaI (not destroyed)
  Sequencing primers: 5′ AC5; 3′ EBV-rev
Terms and licenses: Academic/Nonprofit Terms; Industry Terms: Not Available to Industry
How to cite: pAc-GFP-dSUMOdeltaC was a gift from Licio Collavin & Giannino Del Sal (Addgene plasmid # 85697 ; http://n2t.net/addgene:85697 ; RRID:Addgene_85697)
